Addgene plasmid #22998: pcDNA FLAG mTOR wt
Depositing lab: Jing Huang. Depositing organization: University of California, Los Angeles (UCLA). Publication: Target identification using drug affinity responsive target stability (DARTS). Lomenick B, Hao R, Jonai N, Chin RM, Aghajan M, Warburton S, Wang J, Wu RP, Gomez F, Loo JA, Wohlschlegel JA, Vondriska TM, Pelletier J, Herschman HR, Clardy J, Clarke CF, Huang J. Proc Natl Acad Sci U S A. 2009 Dec 22;106(51):21984-9. doi: 10.1073/pnas.0910040106. Epub 2009 Dec 7. PubMed 19995983.
Backbone
  Vector backbone: pcDNA3.1
  Backbone size w/o insert (bp): 5000
  Vector type: Mammalian Expression
Growth in bacteria
  Bacterial resistance: Ampicillin, 100 μg/mL
  Growth temperature: 37°C
  Growth strain: DH5alpha
  Copy number: Unknown
Gene/Insert
  Gene/Insert name: mTOR
  Species: H. sapiens (human)
  Entrez Gene: MTOR (a.k.a. FRAP, FRAP1, FRAP2, RAFT1, RAPT1, SKS)
  Tag / fusion protein: FLAG (N terminal on insert)
  Cloning method: Restriction Enzyme; 5′ cloning site NotI (unknown if destroyed); 3′ cloning site KpnI* (unknown if destroyed)
  Sequencing primers: 5′ T7
Terms and licenses: Academic/Nonprofit Terms; Industry Terms: Not Available to Industry
Depositor comments: *Please note that there is also a KpnI site within the insert. If you plan to sub-clone, a straightforward cut and paste with KpnI may be difficult.
How to cite: pcDNA FLAG mTOR wt was a gift from Jing Huang (Addgene plasmid # 22998)
