[The description below was written by a language model from this plasmid's Addgene catalogue record.]
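Description:
pcDNA FLAG mTOR wt is a mammalian expression plasmid built on the pcDNA3.1 backbone (listed as about 5 kb without the insert) that carries the wild-type human MTOR coding sequence, also known as FRAP1 or RAFT1, fused at its N terminus to a FLAG epitope tag. It is propagated in E. coli under ampicillin selection; the copy number is recorded as unknown. No feature table accompanies the entry, so the promoter and other regulatory elements are not explicitly stated. pcDNA3.1-family vectors generally drive the insert from the CMV immediate-early promoter with a downstream polyadenylation signal. They also carry a T7 promoter just upstream of the cloning site, which fits with T7 being listed as the 5′ sequencing primer. Any mammalian selection marker on this particular backbone variant is not given in the record.

The insert was placed by restriction cloning between NotI at the 5′ end and KpnI at the 3′ end, and it is not known whether either site survived. The depositor notes that a further KpnI site lies inside the mTOR sequence, so simple excision of the whole insert with KpnI for subcloning may be difficult. The FLAG tag allows the large mTOR kinase to be detected or immunoprecipitated with anti-FLAG reagents after transfection into mammalian cells. The "wt" designation suggests use as the unmutated reference form. The associated publication concerns drug affinity responsive target stability (DARTS), a method for identifying the protein targets of small molecules, which suggests the construct served as a source of tagged mTOR in that work, though the record does not describe its specific role.
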