>Addgene plasmid #22998 | pcDNA FLAG mTOR wt | addgene partial sequence | sequence record 28904 | 22998 with T7
GGGCCCTCTAGACTCGAGCGGCCGCAATGGACTACAAAGACGATGACGACAAGCTTGGAACCGGACCTGC
CGCCGCCACCACCGCTGCCACCACATCTAGCAATGTGAGCGTCCTGCAGCAGTTTGCCAGTGGCCTAAAG
AGCCGGAATGAGGAAACCAGGGCCAAAGCCGCCAAGGAGCTCCAGCACTATGTCACCATGGAACTCCGAG
AGATGAGTCAAGAGGAGTCTACTCGCTTCTATGACCAACTGAACCATCACATTTTTGAATTGGTTTCCAG
CTCAGATGCCAATGAGAGGAAAGGTGGCATCTTGGCCATAGCTAGCCTCATAGGAGTGGAAGGTGGGAAT
GCCACCCGAATTGGCAGATTTGCCAACTATCTTCGGAACCTCCTCCCCTCCAATGACCCAGTTGTCATGG
AAATGGCATCCAAGGCCATTGGCCGTCTTGCCATGGCAGGGGACACTTTTACCGCTGAGTACGTGGAATT
TGAGGTGAAGCGAGCCCTGGAATGGCTGGGTGCTGACCGCAATGAGGGCCGGAGACATGCAGCTGTCCTG
GTTCTCCGTGAGCTGGCCATCAGCGTCCCTACCTTCTTCTTCCAGCAAGTGCAACCCTTCTCTGACAACA
TTTTTGTGGNCGTGTGGGACCCCAAACAGGCCATCCGTGAGGGNAGCTGT
