>Addgene plasmid #22998 | pcDNA FLAG mTOR wt | addgene partial sequence | sequence record 42222 | BGH-rev 5'-TAGAAGGCACAGTCGAGG-3'
AGGGCACCAGCCAATATAGCACTGGCAGAGGTTTTCATGGGATGTCGCTTGTTTGATGAGCAGCTCAACT
TGCGTTGGAACATCCAAAGTGTCATCATGAGAGAAGTCCCGACCAGTGAGCTTATCTCGAACCCTGTTAA
TAATCTGGATAGCTTTCTTATTTAGGGCCTCTGGTTTCACCAAACCGTCTCCAATGAAAGAATGAATAGA
TTCTGGCACTGTGGTCCCCGTTTTCTTATGGGCTGGCTCTCCAAGTTCCACACCGTCCAAAATTTCGACT
GACTGGCCAGCAGAGTAGGAATCCGTCCTCGTTCGGGATCGCTTGTTGCCTTTGGTATTTGTGTCCATCA
GCCTCCAGTTCAGCAAGGGGTCATAGACAAAGGCTTCCAGCACGGCCATGACACTGTCCTTGCGCTCTCG
CAGCACCTCCATCACTGTGTGGCATGTGATTCTGTAGTTGCCATCCAGGCCTGTAACCTCCATAGCATTG
GTCAACATTCTTGTTAGTCTAAATGGAATCTTCTCTGGAAACTTCTCTCGGGTCATAGCAACCTCAAAGC
AGTCCCCAAAGTCAATGTGCAGGATCTTCCCACTCAGACGGTCCAGCATCAGGTTGGATGGGTGTCTATC
TCCCAGGCCTAAAATATACCCAACCATTGACATGACCGCTAAAGAACGGGTATAATTGGTTCTTCGGTCA
AACCACACCTCGGAGCTGGGGCTTTTCAGCCACAGCAGCTTGGCCAGGTCGTCCCCAGCTGTATTATTGA
CGGCATGCTCAAACACCTCCACCTTCTGCATCAGAGTCAAGTGGTCATAGTCCGGAGCCATCCGCAACAT
GATGCGATGCTCGAT
